Addgene plasmid #149441: pET11b-MIF Y99G
Purpose: Expression of MIF Y99G in E. coli for protein production
Depositing lab: Elias Lolis. Depositing organization: Yale University.
Backbone
  Vector backbone: pET11b
  Vector type: Bacterial Expression
Growth in bacteria
  Bacterial resistance: Ampicillin, 100 μg/mL
  Growth temperature: 37°C
  Growth strain: DH5alpha
  Copy number: High Copy
Gene/Insert
  Gene/Insert name: MIF (alt name: Macrophage migration inhibitory factor)
  Species: H. sapiens (human)
  Mutation: Y99G
  Entrez Gene: MIF (a.k.a. GIF, GLIF, MMIF)
  Cloning method: Restriction Enzyme; 5′ cloning site Unknown (unknown if destroyed)
Terms and licenses: Academic/Nonprofit Terms; Industry Terms: Not Available to Industry
Depositor comments: For protein expression, use BL21-Gold (DE3) E. coli
How to cite: pET11b-MIF Y99G was a gift from Elias Lolis (Addgene plasmid # 149441 ; http://n2t.net/addgene:149441 ; RRID:Addgene_149441)
