[The description below was written by a language model from this plasmid's Addgene catalogue record and pLannotate feature annotations shown in this document.]
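Description:
pET11b-MIF Y99G is a bacterial expression plasmid built on the pET11b backbone for producing a point mutant of human macrophage migration inhibitory factor (MIF) in E. coli. It is selected with ampicillin through the β-lactamase (AmpR) gene and replicates from a pBR322/ColE1-type origin. The feature table also shows the bom mobility region and the rop gene, which normally moderates copy number, although the catalogue entry lists the plasmid as high copy. Several tetracycline-resistance fragments and the tet promoter are annotated, but these are non-functional remnants of the pBR322 ancestry rather than a usable marker.

The expression cassette is the standard T7lac arrangement. A T7 promoter is followed immediately by a lac operator, then the efficient ribosome binding site from phage T7 gene 10, the MIF coding sequence (345 nt annotated) carrying the Y99G substitution, and a T7 terminator. The plasmid-borne lacI gene, with its own promoter, supplies lac repressor that binds the operator and keeps transcription low until IPTG is added. Transcription requires T7 RNA polymerase, so expression is done in a DE3 lysogen; the depositor recommends BL21-Gold (DE3). No affinity or epitope tag is annotated on the MIF reading frame. A short gene 10-derived fragment labelled SET1 lies downstream of the MIF CDS and appears to be residual vector sequence rather than a fusion, although the record does not explicitly confirm this.

The stated purpose is recombinant production of MIF Y99G. MIF is a pro-inflammatory cytokine with in vitro tautomerase activity, but the record does not say what the mutation is intended to probe, and the cloning sites used are listed as unknown.
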