Features (pLannotate 1.2.2; 19 found; start..end, strand, type, name):
      1..19      +  promoter       T7 promoter: promoter for bacteriophage T7 RNA polymerase
     20..44      +  protein_bind   lac operator: The lac repressor binds to the lac operator to inhibit transcription in E. coli. This inhibition can be relieved by adding lactose or isopropyl-β-D-thiogalactopyranoside (IPTG). lac repressor encoded by lacI
     59..81      +  RBS            RBS: efficient ribosome binding site from bacteriophage T7 gene 10 (Olins and Rangwala, 1989)
     89..433     +  CDS            MIF: MIF_HUMAN - Also known as GLIF, MMIF. Experimental evidence at protein level: Swiss-Prot protein existence level 1. Pro-inflammatory cytokine. Involved in the innate immune response to bacterial pathogens. The expression of MIF at sites of inflammation suggests a role as mediator in regulating the function of macrophages in host defense. Counteracts the anti-inflammatory activity of glucocorticoids. Has phenylpyruvate tautomerase and dopachrome tautomerase activity (in vitro), but the physiological substrate is not known. It is not clear whether the tautomerase activity has any physiological r
    452..501     +  CDS            SET1 (fragment): solubility-enhancement tag derived from T7 phage gene 10B
    509..556     +  terminator     T7 terminator: transcription terminator for bacteriophage T7 RNA polymerase
    579..683     -  CDS            TcR (fragment): tetracycline efflux protein; tet; confers resistance to tetracycline
    731..759     -  promoter       tet promoter: E. coli promoter for tetracycline efflux protein gene
    872..976     +  promoter       AmpR promoter: bla
    977..1837    +  CDS            AmpR: β-lactamase; bla; confers resistance to ampicillin, carbenicillin, and related antibiotics
   2008..2596    +  rep_origin     ori: high-copy-number ColE1/pMB1/pBR322/pUC origin of replication
   2782..2921    -  misc_feature   bom: basis of mobility region from pBR322
   3023..3214    -  CDS            rop: Rop protein, which maintains plasmids at low copy number; rop
   3231..3611    +  CDS            YPB1_ECOLX: Protein predicted: Swiss-Prot protein existence level 4. From Escherichia coli.
   3853..4477    -  CDS            TcR (fragment): tetracycline efflux protein; tet; confers resistance to tetracycline
   4492..4513    -  protein_bind   CAP binding site: CAP binding activates transcription in the presence of cAMP. E. coli catabolite activator protein
   4526..5608    -  CDS            lacI: lac repressor; lacI; The lac repressor binds to the lac operator to inhibit transcription in E. coli. This inhibition can be relieved by adding lactose or isopropyl-β-D-thiogalactopyranoside (IPTG).
   5609..5686    -  promoter       lacI promoter: lacI
   5694..5973    -  CDS            TcR (fragment): tetracycline efflux protein; tet; confers resistance to tetracycline
>Addgene plasmid #149441 | pET11b-MIF Y99G | addgene full sequence | sequence record 311580 | Addgene NGS Result
TAATACGACTCACTATAGGGGAATTGTGAGCGGATAACAATTCCCCTCTAGAAATAATTTTGTTTAACTT
TAAGAAGGAGATATACATATGCCGATGTTCATCGTAAACACCAACGTGCCCCGCGCCTCCGTGCCGGACG
GGTTCCTCTCCGAGCTCACCCAGCAGCTGGCGCAGGCCACCGGCAAGCCCCCCCAGTACATCGCGGTGCA
CGTGGTCCCGGACCAGCTCATGGCCTTCGGCGGCTCCAGCGAGCCGTGCGCGCTCTGCAGCCTGCACAGC
ATCGGCAAGATCGGCGGCGCGCAGAACCGCTCCTACAGCAAGCTGCTGTGCGGCCTGCTGGCCGAGCGCC
TGCGCATCAGCCCGGACAGGGTCTACATCAACTATGGAGACATGAACGCGGCCAATGTGGGCTGGAACAA
CTCCACCTTCGCCTAAGAGCCGCAGGATCCGGCTGCTAACAAAGCCCGAAAGGAAGCTGAGTTGGCTGCT
GCCACCGCTGAGCAATAACTAGCATAACCCCTTGGGGCCTCTAAACGGGTCTTGAGGGGTTTTTTGCTGA
AAGGAGGAACTATATCCGGATATCCCGCAAGAGGCCCGGCAGTACCGGCATAACCAAGCCTATGCCTACA
GCATCCAGGGTGACGGTGCCGAGGATGACGATGAGCGCATTGTTAGATTTCATACACGGTGCCTGACTGC
GTTAGCAATTTAACTGTGATAAACTACCGCATTAAAGCTTATCGATGATAAGCTGTCAAACATGAGAATT
CTTGAAGACGAAAGGGCCTCGTGATACGCCTATTTTTATAGGTTAATGTCATGATAATAATGGTTTCTTA
GACGTCAGGTGGCACTTTTCGGGGAAATGTGCGCGGAACCCCTATTTGTTTATTTTTCTAAATACATTCA
AATATGTATCCGCTCATGAGACAATAACCCTGATAAATGCTTCAATAATATTGAAAAAGGAAGAGTATGA
GTATTCAACATTTCCGTGTCGCCCTTATTCCCTTTTTTGCGGCATTTTGCCTTCCTGTTTTTGCTCACCC
AGAAACGCTGGTGAAAGTAAAAGATGCTGAAGATCAGTTGGGTGCACGAGTGGGTTACATCGAACTGGAT
CTCAACAGCGGTAAGATCCTTGAGAGTTTTCGCCCCGAAGAACGTTTTCCAATGATGAGCACTTTTAAAG
TTCTGCTATGTGGCGCGGTATTATCCCGTGTTGACGCCGGGCAAGAGCAACTCGGTCGCCGCATACACTA
TTCTCAGAATGACTTGGTTGAGTACTCACCAGTCACAGAAAAGCATCTTACGGATGGCATGACAGTAAGA
GAATTATGCAGTGCTGCCATAACCATGAGTGATAACACTGCGGCCAACTTACTTCTGACAACGATCGGAG
GACCGAAGGAGCTAACCGCTTTTTTGCACAACATGGGGGATCATGTAACTCGCCTTGATCGTTGGGAACC
GGAGCTGAATGAAGCCATACCAAACGACGAGCGTGACACCACGATGCCTGCAGCAATGGCAACAACGTTG
CGCAAACTATTAACTGGCGAACTACTTACTCTAGCTTCCCGGCAACAATTAATAGACTGGATGGAGGCGG
ATAAAGTTGCAGGACCACTTCTGCGCTCGGCCCTTCCGGCTGGCTGGTTTATTGCTGATAAATCTGGAGC
CGGTGAGCGTGGGTCTCGCGGTATCATTGCAGCACTGGGGCCAGATGGTAAGCCCTCCCGTATCGTAGTT
ATCTACACGACGGGGAGTCAGGCAACTATGGATGAACGAAATAGACAGATCGCTGAGATAGGTGCCTCAC
TGATTAAGCATTGGTAACTGTCAGACCAAGTTTACTCATATATACTTTAGATTGATTTAAAACTTCATTT
TTAATTTAAAAGGATCTAGGTGAAGATCCTTTTTGATAATCTCATGACCAAAATCCCTTAACGTGAGTTT
TCGTTCCACTGAGCGTCAGACCCCGTAGAAAAGATCAAAGGATCTTCTTGAGATCCTTTTTTTCTGCGCG
TAATCTGCTGCTTGCAAACAAAAAAACCACCGCTACCAGCGGTGGTTTGTTTGCCGGATCAAGAGCTACC
AACTCTTTTTCCGAAGGTAACTGGCTTCAGCAGAGCGCAGATACCAAATACTGTCCTTCTAGTGTAGCCG
TAGTTAGGCCACCACTTCAAGAACTCTGTAGCACCGCCTACATACCTCGCTCTGCTAATCCTGTTACCAG
TGGCTGCTGCCAGTGGCGATAAGTCGTGTCTTACCGGGTTGGACTCAAGACGATAGTTACCGGATAAGGC
GCAGCGGTCGGGCTGAACGGGGGGTTCGTGCACACAGCCCAGCTTGGAGCGAACGACCTACACCGAACTG
AGATACCTACAGCGTGAGCTATGAGAAAGCGCCACGCTTCCCGAAGGGAGAAAGGCGGACAGGTATCCGG
TAAGCGGCAGGGTCGGAACAGGAGAGCGCACGAGGGAGCTTCCAGGGGGAAACGCCTGGTATCTTTATAG
TCCTGTCGGGTTTCGCCACCTCTGACTTGAGCGTCGATTTTTGTGATGCTCGTCAGGGGGGCGGAGCCTA
TGGAAAAACGCCAGCAACGCGGCCTTTTTACGGTTCCTGGCCTTTTGCTGGCCTTTTGCTCACATGTTCT
TTCCTGCGTTATCCCCTGATTCTGTGGATAACCGTATTACCGCCTTTGAGTGAGCTGATACCGCTCGCCG
CAGCCGAACGACCGAGCGCAGCGAGTCAGTGAGCGAGGAAGCGGAAGAGCGCCTGATGCGGTATTTTCTC
CTTACGCATCTGTGCGGTATTTCACACCGCAATGGTGCACTCTCAGTACAATCTGCTCTGATGCCGCATA
GTTAAGCCAGTATACACTCCGCTATCGCTACGTGACTGGGTCATGGCTGCGCCCCGACACCCGCCAACAC
CCGCTGACGCGCCCTGACGGGCTTGTCTGCTCCCGGCATCCGCTTACAGACAAGCTGTGACCGTCTCCGG
GAGCTGCATGTGTCAGAGGTTTTCACCGTCATCACCGAAACGCGCGAGGCAGCTGCGGTAAAGCTCATCA
GCGTGGTCGTGAAGCGATTCACAGATGTCTGCCTGTTCATCCGCGTCCAGCTCGTTGAGTTTCTCCAGAA
GCGTTAATGTCTGGCTTCTGATAAAGCGGGCCATGTTAAGGGCGGTTTTTTCCTGTTTGGTCACTGATGC
CTCCGTGTAAGGGGGATTTCTGTTCATGGGGGTAATGATACCGATGAAACGAGAGAGGATGCTCACGATA
CGGGTTACTGATGATGAACATGCCCGGTTACTGGAACGTTGTGAGGGTAAACAACTGGCGGTATGGATGC
GGCGGGACCAGAGAAAAATCACTCAGGGTCAATGCCAGCGCTTCGTTAATACAGATGTAGGTGTTCCACA
GGGTAGCCAGCAGCATCCTGCGATGCAGATCCGGAACATAATGGTGCAGGGCGCTGACTTCCGCGTTTCC
AGACTTTACGAAACACGGAAACCGAAGACCATTCATGTTGTTGCTCAGGTCGCAGACGTTTTGCAGCAGC
AGTCGCTTCACGTTCGCTCGCGTATCGGTGATTCATTCTGCTAACCAGTAAGGCAACCCCGCCAGCCTAG
CCGGGTCCTCAACGACAGGAGCACGATCATGCGCACCCGTGGCCAGGACCCAACGCTGCCCGAGATGCGC
CGCGTGCGGCTGCTGGAGATGGCGGACGCGATGGATATGTTCTGCCAAGGGTTGGTTTGCGCATTCACAG
TTCTCCGCAAGAATTGATTGGCTCCAATTCTTGGAGTGGTGAATCCGTTAGCGAGGTGCCGCCGGCTTCC
ATTCAGGTCGAGGTGGCCCGGCTCCATGCACCGCGACGCAACGCGGGGAGGCAGACAAGGTATAGGGCGG
CGCCTACAATCCATGCCAACCCGTTCCATGTGCTCGCCGAGGCGGCATAAATCGCCGTGACGATCAGCGG
TCCAATGATCGAAGTTAGGCTGGTAAGAGCCGCGAGCGATCCTTGAAGCTGTCCCTGATGGTCGTCATCT
ACCTGCCTGGACAGCATGGCCTGCAACGCGGGCATCCCGATGCCGCCGGAAGCGAGAAGAATCATAATGG
GGAAGGCCATCCAGCCTCGCGTCGCGAACGCCAGCAAGACGTAGCCCAGCGCGTCGGCCGCCATGCCGGC
GATAATGGCCTGCTTCTCGCCGAAACGTTTGGTGGCGGGACCAGTGACGAAGGCTTGAGCGAGGGCGTGC
AAGATTCCGAATACCGCAAGCGACAGGCCGATCATCGTCGCGCTCCAGCGAAAGCGGTCCTCGCCGAAAA
TGACCCAGAGCGCTGCCGGCACCTGTCCTACGAGTTGCATGATAAAGAAGACAGTCATAAGTGCGGCGAC
GATAGTCATGCCCCGCGCCCACCGGAAGGAGCTGACTGGGTTGAAGGCTCTCAAGGGCATCGGTCGAGAT
CCCGGTGCCTAATGAGTGAGCTAACTTACATTAATTGCGTTGCGCTCACTGCCCGCTTTCCAGTCGGGAA
ACCTGTCGTGCCAGCTGCATTAATGAATCGGCCAACGCGCGGGGAGAGGCGGTTTGCGTATTGGGCGCCA
GGGTGGTTTTTCTTTTCACCAGTGAGACGGGCAACAGCTGATTGCCCTTCACCGCCTGGCCCTGAGAGAG
TTGCAGCAAGCGGTCCACGCTGGTTTGCCCCAGCAGGCGAAAATCCTGTTTGATGGTGGTTAACGGCGGG
ATATAACATGAGCTGTCTTCGGTATCGTCGTATCCCACTACCGAGATATCCGCACCAACGCGCAGCCCGG
ACTCGGTAATGGCGCGCATTGCGCCCAGCGCCATCTGATCGTTGGCAACCAGCATCGCAGTGGGAACGAT
GCCCTCATTCAGCATTTGCATGGTTTGTTGAAAACCGGACATGGCACTCCAGTCGCCTTCCCGTTCCGCT
ATCGGCTGAATTTGATTGCGAGTGAGATATTTATGCCAGCCAGCCAGACGCAGACGCGCCGAGACAGAAC
TTAATGGGCCCGCTAACAGCGCGATTTGCTGGTGACCCAATGCGACCAGATGCTCCACGCCCAGTCGCGT
ACCGTCTTCATGGGAGAAAATAATACTGTTGATGGGTGTCTGGTCAGAGACATCAAGAAATAACGCCGGA
ACATTAGTGCAGGCAGCTTCCACAGCAATGGCATCCTGGTCATCCAGCGGATAGTTAATGATCAGCCCAC
TGACGCGTTGCGCGAGAAGATTGTGCACCGCCGCTTTACAGGCTTCGACGCCGCTTCGTTCTACCATCGA
CACCACCACGCTGGCACCCAGTTGATCGGCGCGAGATTTAATCGCCGCGACAATTTGCGACGGCGCGTGC
AGGGCCAGACTGGAGGTGGCAACGCCAATCAGCAACGACTGTTTGCCCGCCAGTTGTTGTGCCACGCGGT
TGGGAATGTAATTCAGCTCCGCCATCGCCGCTTCCACTTTTTCCCGCGTTTTCGCAGAAACGTGGCTGGC
CTGGTTCACCACGCGGGAAACGGTCTGATAAGAGACACCGGCATACTCTGCGACATCGTATAACGTTACT
GGTTTCACATTCACCACCCTGAATTGACTCTCTTCCGGGCGCTATCATGCCATACCGCGAAAGGTTTTGC
GCCATTCGATGGTGTCCGGGATCTCGACGCTCTCCCTTATGCGACTCCTGCATTAGGAAGCAGCCCAGTA
GTAGGTTGAGGCCGTTGAGCACCGCCGCCGCAAGGAATGGTGCATGCAAGGAGATGGCGCCCAACAGTCC
CCCGGCCACGGGGCCTGCCACCATACCCACGCCGAAACAAGCGCTCATGAGCCCGAAGTGGCGAGCCCGA
TCTTCCCCATCGGTGATGTCGGCGATATAGGCGCCAGCAACCGCACCTGTGGCGCCGGTGATGCCGGCCA
CGATGCGTCCGGCGTAGAGGATCGAGATCTCGATCCCGCGAAAT
